Addgene plasmid #228343: pMT2093
Purpose: 2,4-Diacetylphloroglucinol (DAPG)-regulatable EGFP expression
Depositing lab: Jun Ishii. Depositing organization: Kobe University. Publication: Designing strong inducible synthetic promoters in yeasts. Tominaga M, Shima Y, Nozaki K, Ito Y, Someda M, Shoya Y, Hashii N, Obata C, Matsumoto-Kitano M, Suematsu K, Matsukawa T, Hosoya K, Hashiba N, Kondo A, Ishii J. Nat Commun. 2024 Dec 19;15(1):10653. doi: 10.1038/s41467-024-54865-z. PubMed 39702268.
Backbone
  Vector backbone: pUC19
  Vector type: Yeast Expression, Synthetic Biology
  Selectable markers: Neomycin (select with G418)
Growth in bacteria
  Bacterial resistance: Ampicillin, 100 μg/mL
  Growth temperature: 37°C
  Growth strain: DH5alpha
  Copy number: High Copy
Gene/Insert
  Gene/Insert name: EGFP
  Species: Synthetic; Aequorea victoria
  Promoter: 2,4-Diacetylphloroglucinol-regulatable synthetic promoter (KpPhl1.1)
  Cloning method: Ligation Independent Cloning
Terms and licenses: Academic/Nonprofit Terms; Industry Terms: Not Available to Industry
How to cite: pMT2093 was a gift from Jun Ishii (Addgene plasmid # 228343 ; http://n2t.net/addgene:228343 ; RRID:Addgene_228343)
