[The description below was written by a language model from this plasmid's Addgene catalogue record and pLannotate feature annotations shown in this document.]
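Description:
pMT2093 is a 5.9 kb yeast expression and synthetic-biology plasmid built on pUC19 that places EGFP under a synthetic promoter regulated by 2,4-diacetylphloroglucinol (DAPG). It is maintained in E. coli through the high-copy ColE1/pUC origin and the β-lactamase gene with its native promoter, which gives ampicillin resistance. Remnants of the pUC19 backbone, including the lac promoter/operator region and fragments of lacZα, lacI, bom and rop, also appear in the annotation but have no evident role in the design. No yeast replication origin is annotated, and the record does not say whether the plasmid is integrated into the genome or maintained episomally in yeast.

The payload is an EGFP coding sequence (derived from Aequorea victoria GFP) driven by the promoter named KpPhl1.1. The automated annotation recognises only a short stretch of Pichia pastoris (Komagataella phaffii) AOX1 promoter immediately upstream of EGFP. This suggests that the synthetic promoter incorporates AOX1-derived core sequence, although its regulatory operator elements are not annotated. Transcription ends at the AOX1 terminator, which is preceded by a small fragment of AOX1 coding sequence. These parts, together with the "Kp" prefix, point to K. phaffii as the intended host, but the catalogue fields list only "yeast". A neo (nptII) gene in the opposite orientation provides G418 selection in yeast; its promoter and terminator are not identified in the feature table. No DAPG-responsive regulator gene is annotated, so that component presumably has to be supplied separately. The plasmid serves as a fluorescent reporter for measuring DAPG-dependent control of a strong inducible synthetic promoter.
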