Features (pLannotate 1.2.2; 17 found; start..end, strand, type, name):
     96..200     +  promoter       AmpR promoter: bla
    201..1061    +  CDS            AmpR: β-lactamase; bla; confers resistance to ampicillin, carbenicillin, and related antibiotics
   1232..1820    +  rep_origin     ori: high-copy-number ColE1/pMB1/pBR322/pUC origin of replication
   2003..2095    +  CDS            lacI (fragment): lac repressor; lacI; The lac repressor binds to the lac operator to inhibit transcription in E. coli. This inhibition can be relieved by adding lactose or isopropyl-β-D-thiogalactopyranoside (IPTG).
   2108..2129    +  protein_bind   CAP binding site: CAP binding activates transcription in the presence of cAMP. E. coli catabolite activator protein
   2144..2174    +  promoter       lac promoter: promoter for the E. coli lac operon
   2182..2198    +  protein_bind   lac operator: The lac repressor binds to the lac operator to inhibit transcription in E. coli. This inhibition can be relieved by adding lactose or isopropyl-β-D-thiogalactopyranoside (IPTG). lac repressor encoded by lacI
   2517..2714    +  promoter       AOX1 promoter (fragment): Pichia pastoris AOX1; inducible promoter, regulated by methanol
   2721..3437    +  CDS            EGFP: EGFP is a basic (constitutively fluorescent) green fluorescent protein published in 1996, derived from Aequorea victoria. It is reported to be a rapidly-maturing weak dimer with moderate acid sensitivity.
   3446..3511    +  CDS            AOX1 (fragment): ALOX1_KOMPC - Experimental evidence at protein level: Swiss-Prot protein existence level 1. Major isoform of alcohol oxidase, which catalyzes the oxidation of methanol to formaldehyde and hydrogen peroxide, the first step in the methanol utilization pathway of methylotrophic yeasts. From Komagataella phaffii (strain ATCC 76273 / CBS 7435 / CECT 11047 / NRRL Y-11430 / Wegner 21-1) (Yeast) (Pichia pastoris).
   3515..3761    +  terminator     AOX1 terminator: Pichia pastoris AOX1; transcription terminator for AOX1
   3802..3819    -  promoter       ADH1 promoter (fragment): S. cerevisiae ADH1; promoter for alcohol dehydrogenase 1
   3880..3896    +  mobile_element Tn7L (fragment): mini-Tn7 element (left end of the Tn7 transposon) Tn7
   4413..5204    -  CDS            neo: KKA2_KLEPN - Also known as kan, nptII. Experimental evidence at protein level: Swiss-Prot protein existence level 1. Resistance to kanamycin, neomycin, paromomycin, ribostamycin, butirosin and gentamicin B. From Klebsiella pneumoniae.
   5493..5650    +  CDS            lacZα (fragment): LacZα fragment of β-galactosidase; lacZ fragment
   5656..5755    -  misc_feature   bom (fragment): basis of mobility region from pBR322
   5857..1       -  CDS            rop (fragment) (across the origin): Rop protein, which maintains plasmids at low copy number; rop
>Addgene plasmid #228343 | pMT2093 | addgene full sequence | sequence record 458296 | Addgene NGS Result
GACGAAAGGGCCTCGTGATACGCCTATTTTTATAGGTTAATGTCATGATAATAATGGTTTCTTAGACGTC
AGGTGGCACTTTTCGGGGAAATGTGCGCGGAACCCCTATTTGTTTATTTTTCTAAATACATTCAAATATG
TATCCGCTCATGAGACAATAACCCTGATAAATGCTTCAATAATATTGAAAAAGGAAGAGTATGAGTATTC
AACATTTCCGTGTCGCCCTTATTCCCTTTTTTGCGGCATTTTGCCTTCCTGTTTTTGCTCACCCAGAAAC
GCTGGTGAAAGTAAAAGATGCTGAAGATCAGTTGGGTGCACGAGTGGGTTACATCGAACTGGATCTCAAC
AGCGGTAAGATCCTTGAGAGTTTTCGCCCCGAAGAACGTTTTCCAATGATGAGCACTTTTAAAGTTCTGC
TATGTGGCGCGGTATTATCCCGTATTGACGCCGGGCAAGAGCAACTCGGTCGCCGCATACACTATTCTCA
GAATGACTTGGTTGAGTACTCACCAGTCACAGAAAAGCATCTTACGGATGGCATGACAGTAAGAGAATTA
TGCAGTGCTGCCATAACCATGAGTGATAACACTGCGGCCAACTTACTTCTGACAACGATCGGAGGACCGA
AGGAGCTAACCGCTTTTTTGCACAACATGGGGGATCATGTAACTCGCCTTGATCGTTGGGAACCGGAGCT
GAATGAAGCCATACCAAACGACGAGCGTGACACCACGATGCCTGTAGCAATGGCAACAACGTTGCGCAAA
CTATTAACTGGCGAACTACTTACTCTAGCTTCCCGGCAACAATTAATAGACTGGATGGAGGCGGATAAAG
TTGCAGGACCACTTCTGCGCTCGGCCCTTCCGGCTGGCTGGTTTATTGCTGATAAATCTGGAGCCGGTGA
GCGTGGGTCTCGCGGTATCATTGCAGCACTGGGGCCAGATGGTAAGCCCTCCCGTATCGTAGTTATCTAC
ACGACGGGGAGTCAGGCAACTATGGATGAACGAAATAGACAGATCGCTGAGATAGGTGCCTCACTGATTA
AGCATTGGTAACTGTCAGACCAAGTTTACTCATATATACTTTAGATTGATTTAAAACTTCATTTTTAATT
TAAAAGGATCTAGGTGAAGATCCTTTTTGATAATCTCATGACCAAAATCCCTTAACGTGAGTTTTCGTTC
CACTGAGCGTCAGACCCCGTAGAAAAGATCAAAGGATCTTCTTGAGATCCTTTTTTTCTGCGCGTAATCT
GCTGCTTGCAAACAAAAAAACCACCGCTACCAGCGGTGGTTTGTTTGCCGGATCAAGAGCTACCAACTCT
TTTTCCGAAGGTAACTGGCTTCAGCAGAGCGCAGATACCAAATACTGTTCTTCTAGTGTAGCCGTAGTTA
GGCCACCACTTCAAGAACTCTGTAGCACCGCCTACATACCTCGCTCTGCTAATCCTGTTACCAGTGGCTG
CTGCCAGTGGCGATAAGTCGTGTCTTACCGGGTTGGACTCAAGACGATAGTTACCGGATAAGGCGCAGCG
GTCGGGCTGAACGGGGGGTTCGTGCACACAGCCCAGCTTGGAGCGAACGACCTACACCGAACTGAGATAC
CTACAGCGTGAGCTATGAGAAAGCGCCACGCTTCCCGAAGGGAGAAAGGCGGACAGGTATCCGGTAAGCG
GCAGGGTCGGAACAGGAGAGCGCACGAGGGAGCTTCCAGGGGGAAACGCCTGGTATCTTTATAGTCCTGT
CGGGTTTCGCCACCTCTGACTTGAGCGTCGATTTTTGTGATGCTCGTCAGGGGGGCGGAGCCTATGGAAA
AACGCCAGCAACGCGGCCTTTTTACGGTTCCTGGCCTTTTGCTGGCCTTTTGCTCACATGTTCTTTCCTG
CGTTATCCCCTGATTCTGTGGATAACCGTATTACCGCCTTTGAGTGAGCTGATACCGCTCGCCGCAGCCG
AACGACCGAGCGCAGCGAGTCAGTGAGCGAGGAAGCGGAAGAGCGCCCAATACGCAAACCGCCTCTCCCC
GCGCGTTGGCCGATTCATTAATGCAGCTGGCACGACAGGTTTCCCGACTGGAAAGCGGGCAGTGAGCGCA
ACGCAATTAATGTGAGTTAGCTCACTCATTAGGCACCCCAGGCTTTACACTTTATGCTTCCGGCTCGTAT
GTTGTGTGGAATTGTGAGCGGATAACAATTTCACACAGGAAACAGCTATGACCATGATTACGCCAAGCTT
GCGGCCGCGGATCCTTTACCGTAGGATTTACTTATACCCAACTGGCGCGCCTCCTTTCTCTTGGATATAG
CTCATCCAGATCAAAGGGAATGCTTAAATTGAGAAATAGCTGTCTCCTTATAATACTTTGTTTCCAATTC
AACTGTTGAAGATTATTTGGCTCACTTGATAGTTGGTTTAACAATGCCCTAGCCCTTTCATCAAGAAACG
GTCGATTTTCCTCTATAGCGTGGATCCTATGTATGATACGAAACGTACCGTATCGTTAAGGTAGCGTCAA
AATTTAACTGTTCTAACCCCTACTTGACAGCAATATATAAACAGAAGGAAGCTGCCCTGTCTTAAACCTT
TTTTTTTATCATCATTATTAGCTTACTTTCATAATTGCGACTGGTTCCAATTGACAAGCTTTTGATTTTA
ACGACTTTTAACGACAACTTGAGAAGATCAAAAAACAACTAATTATTCGAAACGACTAGTATGGTTTCTA
AGGGTGAAGAGTTGTTCACTGGTGTTGTTCCAATCTTGGTTGAGTTGGACGGTGACGTTAACGGACACAA
GTTCTCTGTTTCTGGTGAAGGTGAGGGTGACGCTACTTACGGAAAGTTGACTTTGAAGTTCATCTGTACT
ACTGGTAAGTTGCCAGTTCCATGGCCAACTTTGGTTACTACTTTGACTTACGGTGTTCAGTGTTTCTCCA
GATACCCAGACCACATGAAGCAGCACGATTTCTTCAAGTCTGCTATGCCAGAGGGTTACGTTCAAGAGAG
AACTATCTTCTTCAAGGACGACGGTAACTACAAGACTAGAGCTGAGGTTAAGTTCGAGGGTGACACATTG
GTTAACAGAATCGAGTTGAAGGGTATCGACTTCAAAGAGGACGGAAACATCTTGGGTCACAAGTTGGAGT
ACAACTACAACTCCCACAACGTTTACATCATGGCTGACAAGCAGAAGAACGGTATCAAGGTTAACTTCAA
GATCAGACACAACATCGAGGACGGTTCCGTTCAATTGGCTGACCACTACCAACAGAACACTCCAATTGGT
GACGGTCCAGTTTTGTTGCCAGACAACCACTACTTGTCCACTCAATCCGCTTTGTCCAAGGACCCAAACG
AGAAGAGAGATCACATGGTTTTGTTGGAGTTCGTTACTGCTGCTGGTATCACTTTGGGTATGGACGAGTT
GTACAAGTAACTCGAGCCTTAGACATGACTGTTCCTCAGTTCAAGTTGGGCACTTACGAGAAGACCGGTC
TTGCTAGATTCTAATCAAGAGGATGTCAGAATGCCATTTGCCTGAGAGATGCAGGCTTCATTTTTGATAC
TTTTTTATTTGTAACCTATATAGTATAGGATTTTTTTTGTCATTTTGTTTCTTCTCGTACGAGCTTGCTC
CTGATCAGCCTATCTCGCAGCTGATGAATATCTTGTGGTAGGGGTTTGGGAAAATCATTCGAGTTTGATG
TTTTTCTTGGTATTTCCCACTCCTCTTCAGAGTACAGAAGATTAAGTGAGACGTTCGTTTGTGCAAGCTT
AGATCTTCTAGAGACAATAAGAAGAAAAAAAAAGAAAAGCGGTGGGGGAGGGATTATTAAATAAGGATTA
TGTAACCCCAGGGTACCGTTCTATACATATTTAAGGATTATTTAGGACAATCGATGAAATCGGCATCAAA
CTGGATGGGAGTATAGTGTCCGGATAATCGGATAAATCATCTTGCGAGGAGCCGCTTGGTTGGTTGGTGA
GAGGAGTGAAATATGTGTCTCCTCACCCAAGAATCGCGATATCAGCACCCTGTGGGGGACACTATTGGCC
TCCCTCCCAAACCTTCGATGTGGTAGTGCTTTATTATATTGATTACATTGATTACATAGCTAAACCCTGC
CTGGTTGCAAGTTGAGCTCCGAATTCCAATATTAGTAAAATGCCTGCAAGATAACCTCGGTATGGCGTCC
GACCCCGCTTAATTATTTTAACTCCTTTCCAACGAGGACTTCGTAATTTTTGATTAGGGAGTTGAGAAAC
GGGGGGTCTTGATACCTCCTCGATTTCAGATCCCACCCCCTCTCAGTCCCAAGTGGGACCCCCCTCGGCC
GTGAAATGCGCGCACTTTAGTTTTTTTCGCATGTAAACGCCGGTGTCCGTCATCTAGAGAATTCCCCGCT
CAGAAGAACTCGTCAAGAAGGCGATAGAAGGCGATGCGCTGCGAATCGGGAGCGGCGATACCGTAAAGCA
CGAGGAAGCGGTCAGCCCATTCGCCGCCAAGCTCTTCAGCAATATCACGGGTAGCCAACGCTATGTCCTG
ATAGCGGTCCGCCACACCCAGCCGGCCACAGTCGATGAATCCAGAAAAGCGGCCATTTTCCACCATGATA
TTCGGCAAGCAGGCATCGCCATGGGTCACGACGAGATCCTCGCCGTCGGGCATGCGCGCCTTGAGCCTGG
CGAACAGTTCGGCTGGCGCGAGCCCCTGATGCTCTTCGTCCAGATCATCCTGATCGACAAGACCGGCTTC
CATCCGAGTACGTGCTCGCTCGATGCGATGTTTCGCTTGGTGGTCGAATGGGCAGGTAGCCGGATCAAGC
GTATGCAGCCGCCGCATTGCATCAGCCATGATGGATACTTTCTCGGCAGGAGCAAGGTGAGATGACAGGA
GATCCTGCCCCGGCACTTCGCCCAATAGCAGCCAGTCCCTTCCCGCTTCAGTGACAACGTCGAGCACAGC
TGCGCAAGGAACGCCCGTCGTGGCCAGCCACGATAGCCGCGCTGCCTCGTCCTGCAGTTCATTCAGGGCA
CCGGACAGGTCGGTCTTGACAAAAAGAACCGGGCGCCCCTGCGCTGACAGCCGGAACACGGCGGCATCAG
AGCAGCCGATTGTCTGTTGTGCCCAGTCATAGCCGAATAGCCTCTCCACCCAAGCGGCCGGAGAACCTGC
GTGCAATCCATCTTGTTCAATCATATGGTTTCTATATTATCTTTGTACTAAAGAGCAATTGATAATGTGC
GAGAAAAACTGGTCCTTATATACCGTTTGCAGCACTCCCTCCCGAACTTTACGAAAAGTCGTGCGCCACC
TGATTTTCATCACGCCAAAAACCTACACGTATGACTACTCCGGGCCAGTGTTCACCACGAGCTATATAGT
GTTAATTAATTACCTTATTGGTTAGCTCTGCATGTAAGGGTGGTGTGAGCCGGGAATTGGGTCTACTCTA
GCGTTCAGTAAGGTGATATAAAGCTCTGTAGAATTCACTGGCCGTCGTTTTACAACGTCGTGACTGGGAA
AACCCTGGCGTTACCCAACTTAATCGCCTTGCAGCACATCCCCCTTTCGCCAGCTGGCGTAATAGCGAAG
AGGCCCGCACCGATCGCCCTTCCCAACAGTTGCGCAGCCTGAATGGCGAATGGCGCCTGATGCGGTATTT
TCTCCTTACGCATCTGTGCGGTATTTCACACCGCATATGGTGCACTCTCAGTACAATCTGCTCTGATGCC
GCATAGTTAAGCCAGCCCCGACACCCGCCAACACCCGCTGACGCGCCCTGACGGGCTTGTCTGCTCCCGG
CATCCGCTTACAGACAAGCTGTGACCGTCTCCGGGAGCTGCATGTGTCAGAGGTTTTCACCGTCATCACC
GAAACGCGCGA
